>Addgene plasmid #64300 | pJexpress414_OmpA171_R4cons_G99I | depositor partial sequence | sequence record 107842 | OmpA coding region
ATGAAAAAGACCGCAATCGCCATCGCAGTGGCACTGGCTGGTTTCGCTACCGTAGCGCAGGCCGCGCCGA
AAGACAACACCTTCTATCTCGGCCTGAAAATGGGGATCAGCCAGTATCACGATACGGGATTTATTAACAA
TAATGGTCCGACGCATGAAAATCAGCTGGGGATCGGCGCATTTGGAGGTATCCAGGTCAATCCCTACGTT
GGCCTGGAACTCGGTGTCGACGTGCTGGGTCGTATGCCCTACAAAGGCAGTGTGGAAAATGGGGCGTATA
AAGCACAAGGGTATCAAGCAACTCTTAAGATGGGCGTGCCGATTACCGATGACGTGGACGTATATCTGCG
TTTAGGCATCATGGTATGGCGTGCAGATACCAAATCTAATGTTTATGGCAAAAACCATGATACTGGCGTT
AGCCCAGTGATGGCAGGTGGCTCTGAATATGCAATTACCCCTGAAATCGCAATGCGCCTCGAAACACAAT
GGACTAACAATATTGGTGATGCGCACACCATTGGTACCCGTCCGGACAATCTGATGCTGTCTCTGGGTCT
GTCCTACCGTTTCGGTTGTTGCCCTGGTTGCTGTCACCATCACCACCATCACTAA
