>Addgene plasmid #64300 | pJexpress414_OmpA171_R4cons_G99I | addgene partial sequence | sequence record 114071 | T7 5'-TAATACGACTCACTATAGGG-3'
TTAGGAGATAAAACATATGAAAAAGACCGCAATCGCCATCGCAGTGGCACTGGCTGGTTTCGCTACCGTA
GCGCAGGCCGCGCCGAAAGACAACACCTTCTATCTCGGCCTGAAAATGGGGATCAGCCAGTATCACGATA
CGGGATTTATTAACAATAATGGTCCGACGCATGAAAATCAGCTGGGGATCGGCGCATTTGGAGGTATCCA
GGTCAATCCCTACGTTGGCCTGGAACTCGGTGTCGACGTGCTGGGTCGTATGCCCTACAAAGGCAGTGTG
GAAAATGGGGCGTATAAAGCACAAGGGTATCAAGCAACTCTTAAGATGGGCGTGCCGATTACCGATGACG
TGGACGTATATCTGCGTTTAGGCATCATGGTATGGCGTGCAGATACCAAATCTAATGTTTATGGCAAAAA
CCATGATACTGGCGTTAGCCCAGTGATGGCAGGTGGCTCTGAATATGCAATTACCCCTGAAATCGCAATG
CGCCTCGAAACACAATGGACTAACAATATTGGTGATGCGCACACCATTGGTACCCGTCCGGACAATCTGA
TGCTGTCTCTGGGTCTGTCCTACCGTTTCGGTTGTTGCCCTGGTTGCTGTCACCATCACCACCATCACTA
AAAGCTTCCCCCTAGCATAACCCCTTGGGGCCTCTAAACGGGTCTTGAGGGGTTTTTTGCCCCTGAGACG
CGTCAATCGAGTTCGTACCTAAGGGCGACACCCCATAATTAGCCCGGGCGAAAGGCCCAGTCTTTCGACT
GAGCCTTTCGTTTTATTTGATGCCTGGCAGTTCCCCTACTCTCGCATGGGGAGTCCCCACACTACCATC
