[The description below was written by a language model from this plasmid's Addgene catalogue record.]
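Description:
pJexpress414_OmpA171_R4cons_G99I is a bacterial expression plasmid built on the commercial pJexpress backbone (roughly 4 kb without insert). It is maintained as a high-copy plasmid in E. coli under ampicillin selection. No feature table accompanies the record, so the specific origin of replication and any additional regulatory elements, such as operators, repressor genes or terminators, are not stated.

The payload is a synthetic open reading frame of about 615 bp, OmpA_R4cons_G99I, placed under a T7 promoter, which means expression depends on a host that supplies T7 RNA polymerase. The insert encodes a computationally redesigned variant of the outer membrane protein OmpA. The "OmpA171" in the plasmid name suggests the 171-residue transmembrane beta-barrel domain, although the record does not say so explicitly. This particular version is described as the conservative form of "Redesign 4" and carries an additional G99I point substitution.

The protein has two C-terminal tags. One is a FlAsH tag, a short tetracysteine motif that binds biarsenical fluorescent dyes and allows site-specific labelling. The other is a 6xHis tag for immobilised-metal affinity purification and for detection.

The construct belongs to a study on redesigning the lipid-facing surface of OmpA. It is therefore best understood as one member of a series of variants used to express engineered barrel proteins in bacteria and compare how altered membrane-exposed residues affect their behaviour. The record does not describe the specific assays performed with this variant.
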