Addgene plasmid #64300: pJexpress414_OmpA171_R4cons_G99I
Purpose: Conservative version of OmpA Redesign 4 with G99I mutation
Depositing lab: Timothy Whitehead. Depositing organization: Michigan State University. Publication: Computational redesign of the lipid-facing surface of the outer membrane protein OmpA. Stapleton JA, Whitehead TA, Nanda V. Proc Natl Acad Sci U S A. 2015 Jul 21. pii: 201501836. 10.1073/pnas.1501836112 PubMed 26199411.
Backbone
  Vector backbone: pJexpress
  Backbone manufacturer: DNA2.0
  Backbone size w/o insert (bp): 4000
  Vector type: Bacterial Expression, Synthetic Biology
Growth in bacteria
  Bacterial resistance: Ampicillin, 100 μg/mL
  Growth temperature: 37°C
  Growth strain: XL1 Blue
  Copy number: High Copy
Gene/Insert
  Gene/Insert name: OmpA_R4cons_G99I
  Species: Synthetic
  Insert size (bp): 615
  Promoter: T7
  Tag / fusion protein: FlAsH (C terminal on insert); 6His (C terminal on insert)
  Cloning method: Unknown
  Sequencing primers: 5′ pTF 5′-CTCGAAAATAATAAAGGGAAAATCAG-3′; 3′ pTR 5′-TGGTAGTGTGGGGACTC-3′
Terms and licenses: Academic/Nonprofit Terms; Industry Terms: Not Available to Industry
How to cite: pJexpress414_OmpA171_R4cons_G99I was a gift from Timothy Whitehead (Addgene plasmid # 64300 ; http://n2t.net/addgene:64300 ; RRID:Addgene_64300)
